Addgene plasmid #131666: ETV3L_pet28a
Purpose: Bacterial expression of ETS gene ETV3L
Depositing lab: Peter Hollenhorst. Depositing organization: Indiana University, Bloomington. Publication: Comparison of MAPK specificity across the ETS transcription factor family identifies a high-affinity ERK interaction required for ERG function in prostate cells. Selvaraj N, Kedage V, Hollenhorst PC. Cell Commun Signal. 2015 Feb 19;13:12. doi: 10.1186/s12964-015-0089-7. PubMed 25885538.
Backbone
  Vector backbone: pet28a
  Backbone manufacturer: EMD Biosciences
  Backbone size w/o insert (bp): 5369
  Vector type: Bacterial Expression
Growth in bacteria
  Bacterial resistance: Kanamycin, 50 μg/mL
  Growth temperature: 37°C
  Growth strain: DH5alpha
  Copy number: High Copy
Gene/Insert
  Gene/Insert name: ETV3L
  Species: H. sapiens (human)
  Insert size (bp): 1086
  Entrez Gene: ETV3L
  Tag / fusion protein: 6xHis (N terminal on backbone)
  Cloning method: Restriction Enzyme; 5′ cloning site Nde1 (unknown if destroyed); 3′ cloning site EcoR1 (unknown if destroyed)
  Sequencing primers: 5′ T7 Fwd
Terms and licenses: Academic/Nonprofit Terms; Industry Terms: Not Available to Industry
Depositor comments: insert equivalent to CDS in NM_001004341
How to cite: ETV3L_pet28a was a gift from Peter Hollenhorst (Addgene plasmid # 131666 ; http://n2t.net/addgene:131666 ; RRID:Addgene_131666)
