[The description below was written by a language model from this plasmid's Addgene catalogue record and pLannotate feature annotations shown in this document.]
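Description:
ETV3L_pet28a is a bacterial expression plasmid built on the pET28a backbone for producing the human ETS-family transcription factor ETV3L in E. coli. The full sequence is about 6.4 kb. It replicates through a ColE1/pBR322-type origin accompanied by the rop gene and the bom mobility region. The repository lists it as high copy, although rop normally moderates copy number in this backbone. Selection is by kanamycin through the aph(3')-Ia resistance gene, and an f1 origin is also present, allowing single-stranded DNA production with helper phage. Several small annotations, including the tetracycline-resistance fragments, an AmpR promoter fragment and a predicted E. coli ORF, are pBR322-derived backbone remnants rather than functional parts.

The roughly 1.1 kb insert, described as equivalent to the reference ETV3L coding sequence, was cloned between the NdeI and EcoRI sites. This places it in frame behind the backbone's N-terminal 6xHis tag and thrombin cleavage site, so the tag can be used for metal-affinity purification and then removed by protease. The feature listed as a capTEV fragment most likely marks this His tag. Expression is driven by a T7 promoter with an adjacent lac operator, a T7 gene 10 ribosome binding site and a downstream T7 terminator. The plasmid-borne lacI gene supplies repressor, so transcription stays off until IPTG is added in a host that provides T7 RNA polymerase. A His-tag fragment annotated downstream of the insert corresponds to the backbone's optional C-terminal tag, and the record does not say whether it is translated. The stated purpose is bacterial expression of ETV3L, and the associated study compared MAPK specificity across ETS family proteins.
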