Features (pLannotate 1.2.2; 21 found; start..end, strand, type, name):
     26..73      -  terminator     T7 terminator: transcription terminator for bacteriophage T7 RNA polymerase
     81..130     -  CDS            SET1 (fragment): solubility-enhancement tag derived from T7 phage gene 10B
    140..157     -  CDS            9xHis (fragment): 9xHis affinity tag
    202..1284    -  CDS            ETV3L: ETV3L_HUMAN - Experimental evidence at protein level: Swiss-Prot protein existence level 1. Transcriptional regulator. From Homo sapiens (Human).
   1288..1305    -  CDS            thrombin site: thrombin recognition and cleavage site
   1316..1332    -  CDS            capTEV™ (fragment): composite tag for in vivo biotinylation, TEV protease cleavage, and 6xHis tagging
   1351..1373    -  RBS            RBS: efficient ribosome binding site from bacteriophage T7 gene 10 (Olins and Rangwala, 1989)
   1388..1412    -  protein_bind   lac operator: The lac repressor binds to the lac operator to inhibit transcription in E. coli. This inhibition can be relieved by adding lactose or isopropyl-β-D-thiogalactopyranoside (IPTG). lac repressor encoded by lacI
   1413..1431    -  promoter       T7 promoter: promoter for bacteriophage T7 RNA polymerase
   1453..1732    +  CDS            TcR (fragment): tetracycline efflux protein; tet; confers resistance to tetracycline
   1740..1817    +  promoter       lacI promoter: lacI
   1818..2900    +  CDS            lacI: lac repressor; lacI; The lac repressor binds to the lac operator to inhibit transcription in E. coli. This inhibition can be relieved by adding lactose or isopropyl-β-D-thiogalactopyranoside (IPTG).
   2913..2934    +  protein_bind   CAP binding site: CAP binding activates transcription in the presence of cAMP. E. coli catabolite activator protein
   2949..3240    +  CDS            TcR (fragment): tetracycline efflux protein; tet; confers resistance to tetracycline
   3312..3692    -  CDS            YPB1_ECOLX: Protein predicted: Swiss-Prot protein existence level 4. From Escherichia coli.
   3709..3900    +  CDS            rop: Rop protein, which maintains plasmids at low copy number; rop
   4002..4141    +  misc_feature   bom: basis of mobility region from pBR322
   4327..4915    -  rep_origin     ori: high-copy-number ColE1/pMB1/pBR322/pUC origin of replication
   5037..5852    +  CDS            KanR: aminoglycoside phosphotransferase; aph(3')-Ia; confers resistance to kanamycin in bacteria or G418 (Geneticin®) in eukaryotes
   5861..5918    -  promoter       AmpR promoter (fragment): bla
   5971..6399    -  rep_origin     f1 ori (sequence partly withheld): f1 bacteriophage origin of replication; arrow indicates direction of (+) strand synthesis
>Addgene plasmid #131666 | ETV3L_pet28a | addgene full sequence | sequence record 258702 | Addgene NGS Result
ATCCGGATATAGTTCCTCCTTTCAGCAAAAAACCCCTCAAGACCCGTTTAGAGGCCCCAAGGGGTTATGC
TAGTTATTGCTCAGCGGTGGCAGCAGCCAACTCAGCTTCCTTTCGGGCTTTGTTAGCAGCCGGATCTCAG
TGGTGGTGGTGGTGGTGCTCGAGTGCGGCCGCAAGCTTGTCGACGGAGCTCGAATTCATTAAGGAGGATC
CAAGGGCCACACTGCTTTGAGGTTCTCCAGATTGGGGGAAGTAAGGCTTTCCTCCCCAGTTTTGAGTCTG
CGGGTCTCTGGGCAGAAGACCTCCCTGGGATCCAGGCCTCCCTTTGCCTCCATCATGGGAGCAGGCTTTA
CTTCCAGCCCCTCGGGCCTGAGGGACAAGAGCCAAAGCCTCTCACCCGCACCCTGTCCCAGCCCTGCCAA
GAGAGGAAGCCCTGGAAAATGCCAGGCCCCTGGGAGGCTCCTAGGTCCTGGGAGCAGGATGTCTGGCTTA
AAAGCCCCTGGGAGCTGCTGCTCTGACGGGAGAGGAGGCAAGAAGGGCCCCGAGAGACAGGTCCAGTTGG
AGGGCAGAGGGGGCGGGAGGGGAGGAGTGAAGGAGGCAACACCAGGCAGCTCGCCTTGGACGCTCCCCAA
ATGGCAGCAAAGGCCCAGCCGGCAGGGGCCTGGGGCAGAGCCAAGTCGGTAGACGCTGCTGCTGCTCCCC
TTCTTATCCCCAGAGGTCTCTGGTGGCCCTCGGGGGGTCTGCTGTCCTGTCAGCTGCTCCACCATGGCCT
GATGGGCAAATAGCATGCTGTGCAGGAGCTCACTCTGCACACCCACGGGCACCAGCGCTGGCCGACACAG
GGCAGGGGCCCCCAGCAGCAAGTGGGGGGATGGCGGCGCCCGCACTTCCCACAAAGGATAGTTGACTACG
ATGAGCTTGCTGAAGTTGAACTTGTATGTGAACCTTTTGCCTTTGGTCTTATGCAGGATCCTCTTATTGT
AGTAATATCTGAGGGCCCGGCTCAGCTTGTCATAATTCATCTGTGGTTTGCATTTCCTGCGGCCCCAGAG
GCGGGCCACCTCATCTGGATCCTTGATGACAAATTCCCCGTACTCTCCCTGCTGCCAGGCGATGACATGG
CGGAACTCTTCCTTCTGCAGCAGCTCCAGGATGAAGTGCCACAGCTGGATCTGCCGGGAGCCTGGGGACG
ACTCGGCTTTGTAGGCCCAATCAGGGAAGGCCAACCCTGAGATCCAGTTGCCGGGGTTGGCTGGGATGCC
CTCAGCCAAGCAGCTGCAGTGCATATGGCTGCCGCGCGGCACCAGGCCGCTGCTGTGATGATGATGATGA
TGGCTGCTGCCCATGGTATATCTCCTTCTTAAAGTTAAACAAAATTATTTCTAGAGGGGAATTGTTATCC
GCTCACAATTCCCCTATAGTGAGTCGTATTAATTTCGCGGGATCGAGATCTCGATCCTCTACGCCGGACG
CATCGTGGCCGGCATCACCGGCGCCACAGGTGCGGTTGCTGGCGCCTATATCGCCGACATCACCGATGGG
GAAGATCGGGCTCGCCACTTCGGGCTCATGAGCGCTTGTTTCGGCGTGGGTATGGTGGCAGGCCCCGTGG
CCGGGGGACTGTTGGGCGCCATCTCCTTGCATGCACCATTCCTTGCGGCGGCGGTGCTCAACGGCCTCAA
CCTACTACTGGGCTGCTTCCTAATGCAGGAGTCGCATAAGGGAGAGCGTCGAGATCCCGGACACCATCGA
ATGGCGCAAAACCTTTCGCGGTATGGCATGATAGCGCCCGGAAGAGAGTCAATTCAGGGTGGTGAATGTG
AAACCAGTAACGTTATACGATGTCGCAGAGTATGCCGGTGTCTCTTATCAGACCGTTTCCCGCGTGGTGA
ACCAGGCCAGCCACGTTTCTGCGAAAACGCGGGAAAAAGTGGAAGCGGCGATGGCGGAGCTGAATTACAT
TCCCAACCGCGTGGCACAACAACTGGCGGGCAAACAGTCGTTGCTGATTGGCGTTGCCACCTCCAGTCTG
GCCCTGCACGCGCCGTCGCAAATTGTCGCGGCGATTAAATCTCGCGCCGATCAACTGGGTGCCAGCGTGG
TGGTGTCGATGGTAGAACGAAGCGGCGTCGAAGCCTGTAAAGCGGCGGTGCACAATCTTCTCGCGCAACG
CGTCAGTGGGCTGATCATTAACTATCCGCTGGATGACCAGGATGCCATTGCTGTGGAAGCTGCCTGCACT
AATGTTCCGGCGTTATTTCTTGATGTCTCTGACCAGACACCCATCAACAGTATTATTTTCTCCCATGAAG
ACGGTACGCGACTGGGCGTGGAGCATCTGGTCGCATTGGGTCACCAGCAAATCGCGCTGTTAGCGGGCCC
ATTAAGTTCTGTCTCGGCGCGTCTGCGTCTGGCTGGCTGGCATAAATATCTCACTCGCAATCAAATTCAG
CCGATAGCGGAACGGGAAGGCGACTGGAGTGCCATGTCCGGTTTTCAACAAACCATGCAAATGCTGAATG
AGGGCATCGTTCCCACTGCGATGCTGGTTGCCAACGATCAGATGGCGCTGGGCGCAATGCGCGCCATTAC
CGAGTCCGGGCTGCGCGTTGGTGCGGATATCTCGGTAGTGGGATACGACGATACCGAAGACAGCTCATGT
TATATCCCGCCGTTAACCACCATCAAACAGGATTTTCGCCTGCTGGGGCAAACCAGCGTGGACCGCTTGC
TGCAACTCTCTCAGGGCCAGGCGGTGAAGGGCAATCAGCTGTTGCCCGTCTCACTGGTGAAAAGAAAAAC
CACCCTGGCGCCCAATACGCAAACCGCCTCTCCCCGCGCGTTGGCCGATTCATTAATGCAGCTGGCACGA
CAGGTTTCCCGACTGGAAAGCGGGCAGTGAGCGCAACGCAATTAATGTAAGTTAGCTCACTCATTAGGCA
CCGGGATCTCGACCGATGCCCTTGAGAGCCTTCAACCCAGTCAGCTCCTTCCGGTGGGCGCGGGGCATGA
CTATCGTCGCCGCACTTATGACTGTCTTCTTTATCATGCAACTCGTAGGACAGGTGCCGGCAGCGCTCTG
GGTCATTTTCGGCGAGGACCGCTTTCGCTGGAGCGCGACGATGATCGGCCTGTCGCTTGCGGTATTCGGA
ATCTTGCACGCCCTCGCTCAAGCCTTCGTCACTGGTCCCGCCACCAAACGTTTCGGCGAGAAGCAGGCCA
TTATCGCCGGCATGGCGGCCCCACGGGTGCGCATGATCGTGCTCCTGTCGTTGAGGACCCGGCTAGGCTG
GCGGGGTTGCCTTACTGGTTAGCAGAATGAATCACCGATACGCGAGCGAACGTGAAGCGACTGCTGCTGC
AAAACGTCTGCGACCTGAGCAACAACATGAATGGTCTTCGGTTTCCGTGTTTCGTAAAGTCTGGAAACGC
GGAAGTCAGCGCCCTGCACCATTATGTTCCGGATCTGCATCGCAGGATGCTGCTGGCTACCCTGTGGAAC
ACCTACATCTGTATTAACGAAGCGCTGGCATTGACCCTGAGTGATTTTTCTCTGGTCCCGCCGCATCCAT
ACCGCCAGTTGTTTACCCTCACAACGTTCCAGTAACCGGGCATGTTCATCATCAGTAACCCGTATCGTGA
GCATCCTCTCTCGTTTCATCGGTATCATTACCCCCATGAACAGAAATCCCCCTTACACGGAGGCATCAGT
GACCAAACAGGAAAAAACCGCCCTTAACATGGCCCGCTTTATCAGAAGCCAGACATTAACGCTTCTGGAG
AAACTCAACGAGCTGGACGCGGATGAACAGGCAGACATCTGTGAATCGCTTCACGACCACGCTGATGAGC
TTTACCGCAGCTGCCTCGCGCGTTTCGGTGATGACGGTGAAAACCTCTGACACATGCAGCTCCCGGAGAC
GGTCACAGCTTGTCTGTAAGCGGATGCCGGGAGCAGACAAGCCCGTCAGGGCGCGTCAGCGGGTGTTGGC
GGGTGTCGGGGCGCAGCCATGACCCAGTCACGTAGCGATAGCGGAGTGTATACTGGCTTAACTATGCGGC
ATCAGAGCAGATTGTACTGAGAGTGCACCATTGCGGTGTGAAATACCGCACAGATGCGTAAGGAGAAAAT
ACCGCATCAGGCGCTCTTCCGCTTCCTCGCTCACTGACTCGCTGCGCTCGGTCGTTCGGCTGCGGCGAGC
GGTATCAGCTCACTCAAAGGCGGTAATACGGTTATCCACAGAATCAGGGGATAACGCAGGAAAGAACATG
TGAGCAAAAGGCCAGCAAAAGGCCAGGAACCGTAAAAAGGCCGCGTTGCTGGCGTTTTTCCATAGGCTCC
GCCCCCCTGACGAGCATCACAAAAATCGACGCTCAAGTCAGAGGTGGCGAAACCCGACAGGACTATAAAG
ATACCAGGCGTTTCCCCCTGGAAGCTCCCTCGTGCGCTCTCCTGTTCCGACCCTGCCGCTTACCGGATAC
CTGTCCGCCTTTCTCCCTTCGGGAAGCGTGGCGCTTTCTCATAGCTCACGCTGTAGGTATCTCAGTTCGG
TGTAGGTCGTTCGCTCCAAGCTGGGCTGTGTGCACGAACCCCCCGTTCAGCCCGACCGCTGCGCCTTATC
CGGTAACTATCGTCTTGAGTCCAACCCGGTAAGACACGACTTATCGCCACTGGCAGCAGCCACTGGTAAC
AGGATTAGCAGAGCGAGGTATGTAGGCGGTGCTACAGAGTTCTTGAAGTGGTGGCCTAACTACGGCTACA
CTAGAAGGACAGTATTTGGTATCTGCGCTCTGCTGAAGCCAGTTACCTTCGGAAAAAGAGTTGGTAGCTC
TTGATCCGGCAAACAAACCACCGCTGGTAGCGGTGGTTTTTTTGTTTGCAAGCAGCAGATTACGCGCAGA
AAAAAAGGATCTCAAGAAGATCCTTTGATCTTTTCTACGGGGTCTGACGCTCAGTGGAACGAAAACTCAC
GTTAAGGGATTTTGGTCATGAACAATAAAACTGTCTGCTTACATAAACAGTAATACAAGGGGTGTTATGA
GCCATATTCAACGGGAAACGTCTTGCTCTAGGCCGCGATTAAATTCCAACATGGATGCTGATTTATATGG
GTATAAATGGGCTCGCGATAATGTCGGGCAATCAGGTGCGACAATCTATCGATTGTATGGGAAGCCCGAT
GCGCCAGAGTTGTTTCTGAAACATGGCAAAGGTAGCGTTGCCAATGATGTTACAGATGAGATGGTCAGAC
TAAACTGGCTGACGGAATTTATGCCTCTTCCGACCATCAAGCATTTTATCCGTACTCCTGATGATGCATG
GTTACTCACCACTGCGATCCCCGGGAAAACAGCATTCCAGGTATTAGAAGAATATCCTGATTCAGGTGAA
AATATTGTTGATGCGCTGGCAGTGTTCCTGCGCCGGTTGCATTCGATTCCTGTTTGTAATTGTCCTTTTA
ACAGCGATCGCGTATTTCGTCTCGCTCAGGCGCAATCACGAATGAATAACGGTTTGGTTGATGCGAGTGA
TTTTGATGACGAGCGTAATGGCTGGCCTGTTGAACAAGTCTGGAAAGAAATGCATAAACTTTTGCCATTC
TCACCGGATTCAGTCGTCACTCATGGTGATTTCTCACTTGATAACCTTATTTTTGACGAGGGGAAATTAA
TAGGTTGTATTGATGTTGGACGAGTCGGAATCGCAGACCGATACCAGGATCTTGCCATCCTATGGAACTG
CCTCGGTGAGTTTTCTCCTTCATTACAGAAACGGCTTTTTCAAAAATATGGTATTGATAATCCTGATATG
AATAAATTGCAGTTTCATTTGATGCTCGATGAGTTTTTCTAAGAATTAATTCATGAGCGGATACATATTT
GAATGTATTTAGAAAAATAAACAAATAGGGGTTCCGCGCACATTTCCCCGAAAAGTGCCACCTAAATTGT
AAGCGTTAATATTTTGTTAAAATTCGCGTTAAATTTTTGTTAAATCAGCTCATTTTTTAACCAATAGGCC
GAAATCGGCAAAATCCCTTATAAATCAAAAGAATAGACCGAGATAGGGT
[37 nt withheld, positions 6070-6106]
AAAGAACGTGGACTCCAACGTCAAAGG
[49 nt withheld, positions 6134-6182]
T
[91 nt withheld, positions 6184-6274]
G
[124 nt withheld, positions 6276-6399]
CCCATTCGCCA
